>Addgene plasmid #224039 | AiP13898 - pAAV-AiE0647m_3xC2-minBG-SYFP2-WPRE3-BGHpA (Alias: CN3898) | addgene full sequence | sequence record 449789 | Addgene NGS Result
CCTGCAGGCAGCTGCGCGCTCGCTCGCTCACTGAGGCCGCCCGGGCAAAGCCCGGGCGTCGGGCGACCTT
TGGTCGCCCGGCCTCAGTGAGCGAGCGAGCGCGCAGAGAGGGAGTGGCCAACTCCATCACTAGGGGTTCC
TGCGGCCGCACGCGTATTTTTAACTAAACAAAAAAAATAGGTAATAGAACATTTCATATTGAACTCCCAG
GATAGCATTTATCATAATCCACCAGTTGAATTATTCATGCGCTGATAAATAACCTTAGCCTCCGGCACAG
TAATCCTCTCACTGAATAATCACCAGGGCTCCCTGCCCGTGGTGTTTTGCTTTACAACATAAATTTTAAA
ATTATTCTGTGTTGGCATACATATGTGAAAGATTTTTAACTAAACAAAAAAAATAGGTAATAGAACATTT
CATATTGAACTCCCAGGATAGCATTTATCATAATCCACCAGTTGAATTATTCATGCGCTGATAAATAACC
TTAGCCTCCGGCACAGTAATCCTCTCACTGAATAATCACCAGGGCTCCCTGCCCGTGGTGTTTTGCTTTA
CAACATAAATTTTAAAATTATTCTGTGTTGGCATACATATGTGAAAGATTTTTAACTAAACAAAAAAAAT
AGGTAATAGAACATTTCATATTGAACTCCCAGGATAGCATTTATCATAATCCACCAGTTGAATTATTCAT
GCGCTGATAAATAACCTTAGCCTCCGGCACAGTAATCCTCTCACTGAATAATCACCAGGGCTCCCTGCCC
GTGGTGTTTTGCTTTACAACATAAATTTTAAAATTATTCTGTGTTGGCATACATATGTGAAAGGAGCTCG
GGCTGGGCATAAAAGTCAGGGCAGAGCCATCTATTGCTTACATTTGCTTCTGGGATCCAGATCTTTCGAA
GCTAGCGCTACCGGTCGCCACCATGGTGAGCAAGGGCGAGGAGCTGTTCACCGGGGTGGTGCCCATCCTG
GTCGAGCTGGACGGCGACGTAAACGGCCACAAGTTCAGCGTGTCCGGCGAGGGCGAGGGCGATGCCACCT
ACGGCAAGCTGACCCTGAAGCTGATCTGCACCACCGGCAAGCTGCCCGTGCCCTGGCCCACCCTCGTGAC
CACCCTGGGCTACGGCGTGCAGTGCTTCGCCCGCTACCCCGACCACATGAAGCAGCACGACTTCTTCAAG
TCCGCCATGCCCGAAGGCTACGTCCAGGAGCGCACCATCTTCTTCAAGGACGACGGCAACTACAAGACCC
GCGCCGAGGTGAAGTTCGAGGGCGACACCCTGGTGAACCGCATCGAGCTGAAGGGCATCGACTTCAAGGA
GGACGGCAACATCCTGGGGCACAAGCTGGAGTACAACTACAACAGCCACAACGTCTATATCACCGCCGAC
AAGCAGAAGAACGGCATCAAGGCCAACTTCAAGATCCGCCACAACATCGAGGACGGCGGCGTGCAGCTCG
CCGACCACTACCAGCAGAACACCCCCATCGGCGACGGCCCCGTGCTGCTGCCCGACAACCACTACCTGAG
CTACCAGTCCAAGCTGAGCAAAGACCCCAACGAGAAGCGCGATCACATGGTCCTGCTGGAGTTCGTGACC
GCCGCCGGGATCACTCTCGGCATGGACGAGCTGTACAAGTAAGTCGACGGCGCGCCGCGGCCGCGAATTC
GATATCATAATCAACCTCTGGATTACAAAATTTGTGAAAGATTGACTGGTATTCTTAACTATGTTGCTCC
TTTTACGCTATGTGGATACGCTGCTTTAATGCCTTTGTATCATGCTATTGCTTCCCGTATGGCTTTCATT
TTCTCCTCCTTGTATAAATCCTGGTTAGTTCTTGCCACGGCGGAACTCATCGCCGCCTGCCTTGCCCGCT
GCTGGACAGGGGCTCGGCTGTTGGGCACTGACAATTCCGTGGCTCGAGAGATCTTCGACTGTGCCTTCTA
GTTGCCAGCCATCTGTTGTTTGCCCCTCCCCCGTGCCTTCCTTGACCCTGGAAGGTGCCACTCCCACTGT
CCTTTCCTAATAAAATGAGGAAATTGCATCGCATTGTCTGAGTAGGTGTCATTCTATTCTGGGGGGTGGG
GTGGGGCAGGACAGCAAGGGGGAGGATTGGGAAGACAATAGCAGGCATGAGATCTCACGTGCGGACCGAG
CGGCCGCAGGAACCCCTAGTGATGGAGTTGGCCACTCCCTCTCTGCGCGCTCGCTCGCTCACTGAGGCCG
GGCGACCAAAGGTCGCCCGACGCCCGGGCTTTGCCCGGGCGGCCTCAGTGAGCGAGCGAGCGCGCAGCTG
CCTGCAGGGGCGCCTGATGCGGTATTTTCTCCTTACGCATCTGTGCGGTATTTCACACCGCATA
[142 nt withheld, positions 2375-2516]
C
[141 nt withheld, positions 2518-2658]
CCTTTGACGTTGGAGTCCACGTTCTTT
[37 nt withheld, positions 2686-2722]
ACCCTATCTCGGGCTATTCTTTTGATTTATAAGGGATTTTGCCGATTTCGGCCTATTGGTTAAAAAATGA
GCTGATTTAACAAAAATTTAACGCGAATTTTAACAAAATATTAACGTTTACAATTTTATGGTGCACTCTC
AGTACAATCTGCTCTGATGCCGCATAGTTAAGCCAGCCCCGACACCCGCCAACACCCGCTGACGCGCCCT
GACGGGCTTGTCTGCTCCCGGCATCCGCTTACAGACAAGCTGTGACCGTCTCCGGGAGCTGCATGTGTCA
GAGGTTTTCACCGTCATCACCGAAACGCGCGAGACGAAAGGGCCTCGTGATACGCCTATTTTTATAGGTT
AATGTCATGATAATAATGGTTTCTTAGACGTCAGGTGGCACTTTTCGGGGAAATGTGCGCGGAACCCCTA
TTTGTTTATTTTTCTAAATACATTCAAATATGTATCCGCTCATGAGACAATAACCCTGATAAATGCTTCA
ATAATATTGAAAAAGGAAGAGTATGAGTATTCAACATTTCCGTGTCGCCCTTATTCCCTTTTTTGCGGCA
TTTTGCCTTCCTGTTTTTGCTCACCCAGAAACGCTGGTGAAAGTAAAAGATGCTGAAGATCAGTTGGGTG
CACGAGTGGGTTACATCGAACTGGATCTCAACAGCGGTAAGATCCTTGAGAGTTTTCGCCCCGAAGAACG
TTTTCCAATGATGAGCACTTTTAAAGTTCTGCTATGTGGCGCGGTATTATCCCGTATTGACGCCGGGCAA
GAGCAACTCGGTCGCCGCATACACTATTCTCAGAATGACTTGGTTGAGTACTCACCAGTCACAGAAAAGC
ATCTTACGGATGGCATGACAGTAAGAGAATTATGCAGTGCTGCCATAACCATGAGTGATAACACTGCGGC
CAACTTACTTCTGACAACGATCGGAGGACCGAAGGAGCTAACCGCTTTTTTGCACAACATGGGGGATCAT
GTAACTCGCCTTGATCGTTGGGAACCGGAGCTGAATGAAGCCATACCAAACGACGAGCGTGACACCACGA
TGCCTGTAGCAATGGCAACAACGTTGCGCAAACTATTAACTGGCGAACTACTTACTCTAGCTTCCCGGCA
ACAATTAATAGACTGGATGGAGGCGGATAAAGTTGCAGGACCACTTCTGCGCTCGGCCCTTCCGGCTGGC
TGGTTTATTGCTGATAAATCTGGAGCCGGTGAGCGTGGGTCTCGCGGTATCATTGCAGCACTGGGGCCAG
ATGGTAAGCCCTCCCGTATCGTAGTTATCTACACGACGGGGAGTCAGGCAACTATGGATGAACGAAATAG
ACAGATCGCTGAGATAGGTGCCTCACTGATTAAGCATTGGTAACTGTCAGACCAAGTTTACTCATATATA
CTTTAGATTGATTTAAAACTTCATTTTTAATTTAAAAGGATCTAGGTGAAGATCCTTTTTGATAATCTCA
TGACCAAAATCCCTTAACGTGAGTTTTCGTTCCACTGAGCGTCAGACCCCGTAGAAAAGATCAAAGGATC
TTCTTGAGATCCTTTTTTTCTGCGCGTAATCTGCTGCTTGCAAACAAAAAAACCACCGCTACCAGCGGTG
GTTTGTTTGCCGGATCAAGAGCTACCAACTCTTTTTCCGAAGGTAACTGGCTTCAGCAGAGCGCAGATAC
CAAATACTGTCCTTCTAGTGTAGCCGTAGTTAGGCCACCACTTCAAGAACTCTGTAGCACCGCCTACATA
CCTCGCTCTGCTAATCCTGTTACCAGTGGCTGCTGCCAGTGGCGATAAGTCGTGTCTTACCGGGTTGGAC
TCAAGACGATAGTTACCGGATAAGGCGCAGCGGTCGGGCTGAACGGGGGGTTCGTGCACACAGCCCAGCT
TGGAGCGAACGACCTACACCGAACTGAGATACCTACAGCGTGAGCTATGAGAAAGCGCCACGCTTCCCGA
AGGGAGAAAGGCGGACAGGTATCCGGTAAGCGGCAGGGTCGGAACAGGAGAGCGCACGAGGGAGCTTCCA
GGGGGAAACGCCTGGTATCTTTATAGTCCTGTCGGGTTTCGCCACCTCTGACTTGAGCGTCGATTTTTGT
GATGCTCGTCAGGGGGGCGGAGCCTATGGAAAAACGCCAGCAACGCGGCCTTTTTACGGTTCCTGGCCTT
TTGCTGGCCTTTTGCTCACATGT
Features (pLannotate 1.2.2; 13 found; start..end, strand, type, name):
      1..141     -  repeat_region  AAV2 ITR: inverted terminal repeat of adeno-associated virus serotype 2 inverted
    933..1649    +  CDS            SYFP2: SYFP2 is a basic (constitutively fluorescent) yellow fluorescent protein published in 2006, derived from Aequorea victoria. It is reported to be a very rapidly-maturing monomer with moderate acid sensitivity.
   1689..1846    +  misc_feature   WPRE (fragment): woodchuck hepatitis virus posttranscriptional regulatory element
   1852..1932    +  misc_feature   WPRE (fragment): woodchuck hepatitis virus posttranscriptional regulatory element
   1949..2060    +  polyA_signal   bGH poly(A) signal: bovine growth hormone polyadenylation signal
   2178..2318    +  repeat_region  AAV2 ITR: inverted terminal repeat of adeno-associated virus serotype 2 inverted
   2323..2374    -  misc_feature   bom (fragment): basis of mobility region from pBR322
   2393..2773    +  rep_origin     M13 ori (sequence partly withheld): M13 bacteriophage origin of replication; arrow indicates direction of (+) strand synthesis
   2849..2898    -  misc_feature   bom (fragment): basis of mobility region from pBR322
   3000..3035    -  CDS            rop (fragment): Rop protein, which maintains plasmids at low copy number; rop
   3130..3234    +  promoter       AmpR promoter: bla
   3235..4095    +  CDS            AmpR: β-lactamase; bla; confers resistance to ampicillin, carbenicillin, and related antibiotics
   4266..4854    +  rep_origin     ori: high-copy-number ColE1/pMB1/pBR322/pUC origin of replication
