[The description below was written by a language model from this plasmid's Addgene catalogue record and pLannotate feature annotations shown in this document.]
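Description:
AiP13898 - pAAV-AiE0647m_3xC2-minBG-SYFP2-WPRE3-BGHpA (alias CN3898) is a 4,915-nt AAV transfer plasmid built on a pAAV backbone and used to package a cell-type-targeting enhancer reporter into recombinant adeno-associated virus. Two AAV2 inverted terminal repeats flank the expression cassette and supply the cis signals needed for replication and encapsidation of the intervening DNA when rep, cap and helper functions are provided in trans. Outside the ITRs, the plasmid carries a high-copy ColE1/pUC-type origin and a β-lactamase gene with its own promoter for ampicillin selection in E. coli, along with an M13 phage origin and small remnants of pBR322 bom and rop sequences. It is maintained in a recombination-deficient strain, consistent with the instability of ITRs.

The payload is SYFP2, a rapidly maturing monomeric yellow fluorescent protein derived from Aequorea victoria. It is driven by a minimal beta-globin promoter (minBG) that has little activity on its own and depends on the upstream enhancer AiE0647m_3xC2. By its name, the enhancer appears to be a triplicated core of AiE0647m. Neither the enhancer nor the minimal promoter was annotated in the feature table, but they presumably occupy the unannotated region between the 5′ ITR and the SYFP2 coding sequence. Downstream, two WPRE fragments correspond to the shortened WPRE3 element, which enhances transcript stability and expression, followed by a bovine growth hormone polyadenylation signal. According to the record, the enhancer is designed to direct AAV-mediated expression in cortical layer 5 extratelencephalic neurons, with noted labelling of subiculum pyramidal cells in the hippocampal formation and midbrain dopaminergic neurons. The construct therefore serves as a fluorescent reporter for marking these populations.
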