Addgene plasmid #224039: AiP13898 - pAAV-AiE0647m_3xC2-minBG-SYFP2-WPRE3-BGHpA (Alias: CN3898)
Purpose: AiE0647m_3xC2 is an enhancer sequence, designed to drive AAV-mediated transgene expression in cortical L5_ET neurons (note HPF subiculum pyr; MB dopaminergic)
Depositing lab: Allen Institute for Brain Science & Jonathan Ting. Depositing organization: Allen Institute. Publication: A suite of enhancer AAVs and transgenic mouse lines for genetic access to cortical cell types. Ben-Simon Y, Hooper M, Narayan S, Daigle TL, Dwivedi D, Way SW, Oster A, Stafford DA, Mich JK, Taormina MJ, Martinez RA, Opitz-Araya X, Roth JR, Alexander JR, Allen S, Amster A, Arbuckle J, Ayala A, Baker PM, Bakken TE, Barcelli T, Barta S, Bendrick J, Bertagnolli D, Bielstein C, Bishwakarma P, Bowlus J, Boyer G, Brouner K, Casian B, Casper T, Chakka AB, Chakrabarty R, Chance RK, Chavan S, Clark M, Colbert K, Collman F, Daniel S, Departee M, DiValentin P, Donadio N, Dotson N, Egdorf T, Fliss T, Gabitto M, Garcia J, Gary A, Gasperini M, Gloe J, Goldy J, Gore BB, Graybuck L, Greisman N, Haeseleer F, Halterman C, Haradon Z, Hastings SD, Helback O, Ho W, Hockemeyer D, Huang C, Huff S, Hunker A, Johansen N, Jones D, Juneau Z, Kalmbach B, Kannan M, Khem S, Kussick E, Kutsal R, Larsen R, Lee C, Lee AY, Leibly M, Lenz GH, Li S, Liang E, Lusk N, Madigan Z, Malloy J, Malone J, McCue R, Melchor J, Mollenkopf T, Moosman S, Morin E, Newman D, Ng L, Ngo K, Omstead V, Otto S, Oyama A, Pena N, Pham T, Phillips E, Pom CA, Potekhina L, Ransford S, Ray PL, Rette D, Reynoldson C, Rimorin C, Rocha D, Ruiz A, Sanchez REA, Sawyer L, Sedeno-Cortes A, Sevigny JP, Shapovalova N, Shepard N, Shulga L, Sigler AR, Siverts L, Soliman S, Somasundaram S, Staats B, Stewart K, Szelenyi E, Tieu M, Trader C, Tran A, van Velthoven CTJ, Walker M, Wang Y, Weed N, Wirthlin M, Wood T, Wynalda B, Yao Z, Zhou T, Ariza J, Dee N, Reding M, Ronellenfitch K, Mufti S, Sunkin SM, Smith KA, Esposito L, Waters J, Thyagarajan B, Yao S, Lein ES, Zeng H, Levi BP, Ngai J, Ting JT, Tasic B. Cell. 2025 May 16:S0092-8674(25)00513-6. doi: 10.1016/j.cell.2025.05.002. PubMed 40403729.
Backbone
  Vector backbone: pAAV
  Vector type: AAV
Growth in bacteria
  Bacterial resistance: Ampicillin, 100 μg/mL
  Growth temperature: 30°C
  Growth strain: NEB Stable
  Copy number: High Copy
Gene/Insert
  Gene/Insert name: SYFP2
  Species: Synthetic
  Mutation: NA
  Promoter: minBG
  Cloning method: Other
Terms and licenses: Academic/Nonprofit Terms; Industry Terms: Not Available to Industry
Depositor comments: Cloning Method: RE Cloning
How to cite: AiP13898 - pAAV-AiE0647m_3xC2-minBG-SYFP2-WPRE3-BGHpA (Alias: CN3898) was a gift from Allen Institute for Brain Science & Jonathan Ting (Addgene plasmid # 224039 ; http://n2t.net/addgene:224039 ; RRID:Addgene_224039)
